>Addgene plasmid #235884 | pME_Cp_0_3b_031_mVenus | addgene full sequence | sequence record 469957 | Addgene NGS Result
GGTCTCACCATGGTTTCTAAAGGTGAAGAATTATTCACTGGTGTTGTACCAATTTTAGTTGAATTAGATG
GTGACGTAAACGGTCACAAATTCTCAGTTTCTGGTGAAGGTGAAGGTGATGCTACTTACGGTAAATTAAC
TTTAAAATTAATTTGTACAACTGGTAAATTACCAGTACCATGGCCTACTTTAGTTACAACTTTAGGTTAC
GGTTTACAATGTTTCGCTCGTTACCCAGATCACATGAAACAACACGACTTCTTCAAATCAGCTATGCCAG
AAGGTTACGTACAAGAACGTACAATTTTCTTTAAAGATGATGGTAACTACAAAACTCGTGCTGAAGTAAA
ATTCGAAGGTGATACTTTAGTAAACCGTATTGAATTAAAAGGTATTGACTTCAAAGAAGATGGTAACATT
TTAGGTCACAAATTAGAATACAACTACAACTCTCACAACGTTTACATTACTGCTGATAAACAAAAAAACG
GTATTAAAGCTAACTTCAAAATTCGTCACAACATTGAAGATGGTGGTGTACAATTAGCTGATCACTACCA
ACAAAACACACCAATTGGTGATGGTCCAGTTTTATTACCAGATAACCACTACTTATCTTACCAATCTAAA
TTATCAAAAGATCCAAACGAAAAACGTGACCACATGGTTTTATTAGAATTCGTAACTGCTGCTGGTATTA
CTTTAGGTATGGATGAATTATACAAAGGAATGCGAGACCCTGCAGTCCGGCAAAAAAGGGCAAGGTGTCA
CCACCCTGCCCTTTTTCTTTAAAACCGAAAAGATTACTTCGCGTTATGCAGGCTTCCTCGCTCACTGACT
CGCTGCGCTCGGTCGTTCGGCTGCGGCGAGCGGTATCAGCTCACTCAAAGGCGGTAATACGGTTATCCAC
AGAATCAGGGGATAACGCAGGAAAGAACATGTGAGCAAAAGGCCAGCAAAAGGCCAGGAACCGTAAAAAG
GCCGCGTTGCTGGCGTTTTTCCACAGGCTCCGCCCCCCTGACGAGCATCACAAAAATCGACGCTCAAGTC
AGAGGTGGCGAAACCCGACAGGACTATAAAGATACCAGGCGTTTCCCCCTGGAAGCTCCCTCGTGCGCTC
TCCTGTTCCGACCCTGCCGCTTACCGGATACCTGTCCGCCTTTCTCCCTTCGGGAAGCGTGGCGCTTTCT
CATAGCTCACGCTGTAGGTATCTCAGTTCGGTGTAGGTCGTTCGCTCCAAGCTGGGCTGTGTGCACGAAC
CCCCCGTTCAGCCCGACCGCTGCGCCTTATCCGGTAACTATCGTCTTGAGTCCAACCCGGTAAGACACGA
CTTATCGCCACTGGCAGCAGCCACTGGTAACAGGATTAGCAGAGCGAGGTATGTAGGCGGTGCTACAGAG
TTCTTGAAGTGGTGGCCTAACTACGGCTACACTAGAAGAACAGTATTTGGTATCTGCGCTCTGCTGAAGC
CAGTTACCTTCGGAAAAAGAGTTGGTAGCTCTTGATCCGGCAAACAAACCACCGCTGGTAGCGGTGGTTT
TTTTGTTTGCAAGCAGCAGATTACGCGCAGAAAAAAAGGATCTCAAGAAGATCCTTTGATCTTTTCTACG
GGGTCTGACGCTCAGTGGAACGAAAACTCACGTTAAGGGATTTTGGTCATGAGATTATCAAAAAGGATCT
TCACCTAGATCCTTTTAAATTAAAAATGAAGTTTTAAATCAATCTAAAGTATATATGAGTAAACTTGGTC
TGACAGCTCGAGGCTTGGATTCTCACCAATAAAAAACGCCCGGCGGCAACCGAGCGTTCTGAACAAATCC
AGATGGAGTTCTGAGGTCATTACTGGATCTATCAACAGGAGTCCAAGCGAGCTCGATATCAAATTACGCC
CCGCCCTGCCACTCATCGCAGTACTGTTGTAATTCATTAAGCATTCTGCCGACATGGAAGCCATCACAAA
CGGCATGATGAACCTGAATCGCCAGCGGCATCAGCACCTTGTCGCCTTGCGTATAATATTTGCCCATGGT
GAAAACGGGGGCGAAGAAGTTGTCCATATTGGCCACGTTTAAATCAAAACTGGTGAAACTCACCCAGGGA
TTGGCTGAGACGAAAAACATATTCTCAATAAACCCTTTAGGGAAATAGGCCAGGTTTTCACCGTAACACG
CCACATCTTGCGAATATATGTGTAGAAACTGCCGGAAATCGTCGTGGTATTCACTCCAGAGCGATGAAAA
CGTTTCAGTTTGCTCATGGAAAACGGTGTAACAAGGGTGAACACTATCCCATATCACCAGCTCACCGTCT
TTCATTGCCATACGAAATTCCGGATGAGCATTCATCAGGCGGGCAAGAATGTGAATAAAGGCCGGATAAA
ACTTGTGCTTATTTTTCTTTACGGTCTTTAAAAAGGCCGTAATATCCAGCTGAACGGTCTGGTTATAGGT
ACATTGAGCAACTGACTGAAATGCCTCAAAATGTTCTTTACGATGCCATTGGGATATATCAACGGTGGTA
TATCCAGTGATTTTTTTCTCCATTTTAGCTTCCTTAGCTCCTGAAAATCTCGATAACTCAAAAAATACGC
CCGGTAGTGATCTTATTTCATTATGGTGAAAGTTGGAACCTCTTACGTGCCCGATCAACTCGAGTGCCAC
CTGACGTCTAAGAAACCATTATTATCATGACATTAACCTATAAAAATAGGCGTATCACGAGGCAGAATTT
CAGATAAAAAAAATCCTTAGCTTTCGCTAAGGATGATTTCTGGAATTC
Features (pLannotate 1.2.2; 7 found; start..end, strand, type, name):
     10..726     +  CDS            mVenus: mVenus is a basic (constitutively fluorescent) yellow fluorescent protein published in 2006, derived from Aequorea victoria. It is reported to be a rapidly-maturing monomer with moderate acid sensitivity.
    746..803     +  terminator     his operon terminator: This putative transcriptin terminator from the E. coli his operon has a 2-bp deletion introduced during synthesis. Its efficiency has not been determined.
    998..1586    -  rep_origin     ori: high-copy-number ColE1/pMB1/pBR322/pUC origin of replication
   1769..1863    -  terminator     lambda t0 terminator: transcription terminator from phage lambda
   1887..2543    -  CDS            cat: CAT_ECOLX - Experimental evidence at protein level: Swiss-Prot protein existence level 1. This enzyme is an effector of chloramphenicol resistance in bacteria. From Escherichia coli. This protein is used as a marker in many commonly used cloning vectors, such as pACYC184.
   2544..2641    -  promoter       cat promoter: promoter of the E. coli cat gene encoding chloramphenicol acetyltransferase
   2727..2770    -  terminator     bacterial terminator: putative bacterial transcription terminator
