[The description below was written by a language model from this plasmid's Addgene catalogue record and pLannotate feature annotations shown in this document.]
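Description:
pME_Cp_0_3b_031_mVenus is a small (about 2.8 kb) synthetic-biology part plasmid from a modular cloning toolkit developed for engineering the chloroplast of Chlamydomonas. It is built on the pME_Cp_UAV_GFP backbone, whose name suggests a universal acceptor vector with a GFP dropout. The part was inserted through BsaI sites that were destroyed during cloning, consistent with Golden Gate-style assembly. The "0" and "3b" in the name probably denote a basic-level part and its position in the assembly syntax, though the record does not spell this out. The plasmid is propagated in E. coli from a high-copy ColE1/pUC-type origin and selected with chloramphenicol, conferred by the cat gene under its native promoter and followed by the phage lambda t0 terminator.

The payload is a roughly 725 bp mVenus coding sequence, a monomeric, rapidly maturing yellow fluorescent protein derived from Aequorea victoria GFP, formatted as an N-terminal tag. No promoter, untranslated region or ribosome binding site is annotated upstream of mVenus, so the plasmid is a storage and donor vector for the part, not an expression construct. The his operon terminator downstream of the insert and a putative bacterial terminator on the other side belong to the backbone and likely insulate the cloning site from read-through transcription in E. coli. No chloroplast-specific regulatory elements, homology arms or algal selection markers appear in the feature table.

Its intended use is as a building block: combined with promoter, UTR, coding-sequence and terminator parts from the same toolkit, it would yield transcription units in which a protein of interest carries mVenus at its N-terminus. Such fusions allow fluorescence-based detection or quantification of the protein in the chloroplast.
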