Addgene plasmid #235884: pME_Cp_0_3b_031_mVenus
Purpose: mVenus N-tag
Depositing lab: Tobias Erb. Depositing organization: Max Planck Institute for Terrestrial Microbiology. Publication: A modular high-throughput approach for advancing synthetic biology in the chloroplast of Chlamydomonas. Inckemann RM, Chotel T, Burgis M, Brinkmann CK, Andreas L, Baumann J, Sharma P, Klose M, Barrett J, Ries F, Paczia N, Glatter T, Mackinder LCM, Willmund F, Erb TJ. Nat Plants. 2025 Nov;11(11):2332-2349. doi: 10.1038/s41477-025-02126-2. Epub 2025 Nov 3. PubMed 41184475.
Backbone
  Vector backbone: pME_Cp_UAV_GFP
  Backbone size w/o insert (bp): 2101
  Vector type: Synthetic Biology
Growth in bacteria
  Bacterial resistance: Chloramphenicol, 25 μg/mL
  Growth temperature: 37°C
  Growth strain: DH5alpha
  Copy number: High Copy
Gene/Insert
  Gene/Insert name: mVenus N-tag
  Species: Aequoria victoria
  Insert size (bp): 725
  Cloning method: Restriction Enzyme; 5′ cloning site BsaI (destroyed during cloning); 3′ cloning site BsaI (destroyed during cloning)
  Sequencing primers: 5′ CGTATCACGAGGCAGAATTTC; 3′ CCTGCATAACGCGAAGTAATC
Terms and licenses: Academic/Nonprofit Terms; Industry Terms: Not Available to Industry
Depositor comments: Please visit https://doi.org/10.1101/2024.05.08.593163 for bioRxiv preprint.
How to cite: pME_Cp_0_3b_031_mVenus was a gift from Tobias Erb (Addgene plasmid # 235884 ; http://n2t.net/addgene:235884 ; RRID:Addgene_235884)
